Addgene plasmid #224280: pcDNA3.1(+) EGFP-Rac1(P29S)
Depositing lab: Kevan Shokat. Publication: Targeting Ras-, Rho-, and Rab-family GTPases via a conserved cryptic pocket. Morstein J, Bowcut V, Fernando M, Yang Y, Zhu L, Jenkins ML, Evans JT, Guiley KZ, Peacock DM, Krahnke S, Lin Z, Taran KA, Huang BJ, Stephen AG, Burke JE, Lightstone FC, Shokat KM. Cell. 2024 Sep 6:S0092-8674(24)00908-5. doi: 10.1016/j.cell.2024.08.017. PubMed 39255801.
Backbone
  Vector backbone: pcDNA3.1(+)
  Vector type: Mammalian Expression
Growth in bacteria
  Bacterial resistance: Ampicillin, 100 μg/mL
  Growth temperature: 37°C
  Growth strain: DH5alpha
  Copy number: Unknown
Gene/Insert
  Gene/Insert name: Rac1
  Species: H. sapiens (human)
  Mutation: P29S
  Entrez Gene: RAC1 (a.k.a. MIG5, MRD48, Rac-1, TC-25, p21-Rac1)
  Cloning method: Other
Terms and licenses: Academic/Nonprofit Terms; Industry Terms: Not Available to Industry
How to cite: pcDNA3.1(+) EGFP-Rac1(P29S) was a gift from Kevan Shokat (Addgene plasmid # 224280 ; http://n2t.net/addgene:224280 ; RRID:Addgene_224280)
