[The description below was written by a language model from this plasmid's Addgene catalogue record and pLannotate feature annotations shown in this document.]
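Description:
pcDNA3.1(+) EGFP-Rac1(P29S) is a mammalian expression plasmid built on the pcDNA3.1(+) backbone that encodes human RAC1, a Rho-family small GTPase, carrying the P29S substitution and fused at its N-terminus to a green fluorescent protein. In the annotated 6.6 kb sequence, the fluorescent protein reading frame (called by the annotation software as a GFP S65T-type variant, consistent with the EGFP named in the title) sits immediately upstream of the Rac1 coding sequence, separated by a short linker region. The fusion is driven by the human cytomegalovirus immediate-early enhancer and promoter and terminated by the bovine growth hormone polyadenylation signal, an arrangement that gives strong constitutive expression in transfected mammalian cells. A T7 promoter lies between the CMV promoter and the insert and can serve for in vitro transcription or as a sequencing primer site.

For propagation in E. coli the plasmid carries a high-copy ColE1/pUC-type origin and a β-lactamase gene with its own promoter, conferring ampicillin resistance. An f1 origin is also present. A separate cassette made of the SV40 enhancer/early promoter, the neomycin phosphotransferase gene and the SV40 poly(A) signal allows G418 selection of stably transfected mammalian cells. Several short hits in the table, such as the HIV-1 LTR, ble, lacI and bom fragments, are partial matches to backbone remnants rather than functional elements. The record does not state a specific purpose, but the construct comes from work on targeting Ras-, Rho- and Rab-family GTPases through a conserved cryptic pocket. The fluorescent tag would permit visualisation or detection of the mutant Rac1 protein in cells.
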