Features (pLannotate 1.2.2; 21 found; start..end, strand, type, name):
     28..80      -  misc_feature   bom (fragment): basis of mobility region from pBR322
    235..614     +  enhancer       CMV enhancer: human cytomegalovirus immediate early enhancer
    615..818     +  promoter       CMV promoter: human cytomegalovirus (CMV) immediate early promoter
    814..847     +  LTR            5' LTR (truncated) (fragment): truncated 5' long terminal repeat (LTR) from HIV-1
    863..881     +  promoter       T7 promoter: promoter for bacteriophage T7 RNA polymerase
    923..1636    +  CDS            GFP (S65T): GFP (S65T) is a basic (constitutively fluorescent) green fluorescent protein published in 1995, derived from Aequorea victoria.
   1655..2233    +  CDS            Rac1: human Rac family small GTPase 1
   2253..2477    +  polyA_signal   bGH poly(A) signal: bovine growth hormone polyadenylation signal
   2481..2502    +  promoter       SV40 promoter (fragment): SV40 enhancer and early promoter
   2523..2951    +  rep_origin     f1 ori (sequence partly withheld): f1 bacteriophage origin of replication; arrow indicates direction of (+) strand synthesis
   2965..3294    +  promoter       SV40 promoter: SV40 enhancer and early promoter
   3361..4152    +  CDS            neo: KKA2_KLEPN - Also known as kan, nptII. Experimental evidence at protein level: Swiss-Prot protein existence level 1. Resistance to kanamycin, neomycin, paromomycin, ribostamycin, butirosin and gentamicin B. From Klebsiella pneumoniae.
   4176..4334    +  CDS            ble (fragment): BLE_KLEPN - Experimental evidence at protein level: Swiss-Prot protein existence level 1. Binding protein with a strong affinity to the bleomycin family of antibiotics. Binds to CL990; an antimitotic-antibiotic compound. From Klebsiella pneumoniae.
   4329..4450    +  polyA_signal   SV40 poly(A) signal: SV40 polyadenylation signal
   4523..4539    -  protein_bind   lac operator: The lac repressor binds to the lac operator to inhibit transcription in E. coli. This inhibition can be relieved by adding lactose or isopropyl-β-D-thiogalactopyranoside (IPTG). lac repressor encoded by lacI
   4547..4577    -  promoter       lac promoter: promoter for the E. coli lac operon
   4592..4613    -  protein_bind   CAP binding site: CAP binding activates transcription in the presence of cAMP. E. coli catabolite activator protein
   4626..4718    -  CDS            lacI (fragment): lac repressor; lacI; The lac repressor binds to the lac operator to inhibit transcription in E. coli. This inhibition can be relieved by adding lactose or isopropyl-β-D-thiogalactopyranoside (IPTG).
   4901..5489    -  rep_origin     ori: high-copy-number ColE1/pMB1/pBR322/pUC origin of replication
   5660..6520    -  CDS            AmpR: β-lactamase; bla; confers resistance to ampicillin, carbenicillin, and related antibiotics
   6521..6625    -  promoter       AmpR promoter: bla
>Addgene plasmid #224280 | pcDNA3.1(+) EGFP-Rac1(P29S) | addgene full sequence | sequence record 445657 | Addgene NGS Result
GACGGATCGGGAGATCTCCCGATCCCCTATGGTGCACTCTCAGTACAATCTGCTCTGATGCCGCATAGTT
AAGCCAGTATCTGCTCCCTGCTTGTGTGTTGGAGGTCGCTGAGTAGTGCGCGAGCAAAATTTAAGCTACA
ACAAGGCAAGGCTTGACCGACAATTGCATGAAGAATCTGCTTAGGGTTAGGCGTTTTGCGCTGCTTCGCG
ATGTACGGGCCAGATATACGCGTTGACATTGATTATTGACTAGTTATTAATAGTAATCAATTACGGGGTC
ATTAGTTCATAGCCCATATATGGAGTTCCGCGTTACATAACTTACGGTAAATGGCCCGCCTGGCTGACCG
CCCAACGACCCCCGCCCATTGACGTCAATAATGACGTATGTTCCCATAGTAACGCCAATAGGGACTTTCC
ATTGACGTCAATGGGTGGAGTATTTACGGTAAACTGCCCACTTGGCAGTACATCAAGTGTATCATATGCC
AAGTACGCCCCCTATTGACGTCAATGACGGTAAATGGCCCGCCTGGCATTATGCCCAGTACATGACCTTA
TGGGACTTTCCTACTTGGCAGTACATCTACGTATTAGTCATCGCTATTACCATGGTGATGCGGTTTTGGC
AGTACATCAATGGGCGTGGATAGCGGTTTGACTCACGGGGATTTCCAAGTCTCCACCCCATTGACGTCAA
TGGGAGTTTGTTTTGGCACCAAAATCAACGGGACTTTCCAAAATGTCGTAACAACTCCGCCCCATTGACG
CAAATGGGCGGTAGGCGTGTACGGTGGGAGGTCTATATAAGCAGAGCTCTCTGGCTAACTAGAGAACCCA
CTGCTTACTGGCTTATCGAAATTAATACGACTCACTATAGGGAGACCCAAGCTGGCTAGCGTTTAAACTT
AAGCTTGCCACCATGAGCAAGGGCGAGGAGCTGTTCACCGGGGTGGTGCCCATCCTGGTCGAGCTGGACG
GCGACGTAAACGGCCACAAGTTCAGCGTGTCCGGCGAGGGCGAGGGCGATGCCACCTACGGCAAGCTGAC
CCTGAAGTTCATCTGCACCACCGGCAAGCTGCCCGTGCCCTGGCCCACCCTCGTGACCACCCTGACCTAC
GGCGTGCAGTGCTTCAGCCGCTACCCCGACCACATGAAGCAGCACGACTTCTTCAAGTCCGCCATGCCCG
AAGGCTACGTCCAGGAGCGCACCATCTTCTTCAAGGACGACGGCAACTACAAGACCCGCGCCGAGGTGAA
GTTCGAGGGCGACACCCTGGTGAACCGCATCGAGCTGAAGGGCATCGACTTCAAGGAGGACGGCAACATC
CTGGGGCACAAGCTGGAGTACAACTACAACAGCCACAACGTCTATATCATGGCCGACAAGCAGAAGAACG
GCATCAAGGTGAACTTCAAGATCCGCCACAACATCGAGGACGGCAGCGTGCAGCTCGCCGACCACTACCA
GCAGAACACCCCCATCGGCGACGGCCCCGTGCTGCTGCCCGACAACCACTACCTGAGCACCCAGTCCGCC
CTGAGCAAAGACCCCAACGAGAAGCGCGATCACATGGTCCTGCTGGAGTTCGTGACCGCCGCCGGGATCA
CTCACGGCATGGACGAGCTGTACAAGTCCGGACTCAGATCCACCATGCAGGCCATCAAGTGTGTGGTGGT
GGGAGACGGTGCTGTAGGTAAAACTTGCCTACTGATCAGTTACACAACCAATGCATTTAGCGGAGAATAT
ATCCCTACTGTCTTTGACAATTATTCTGCCAATGTTATGGTAGATGGAAAACCGGTGAATCTGGGCTTAT
GGGATACAGCTGGACAAGAAGATTATGACAGATTACGCCCCCTATCCTATCCGCAAACAGATGTGTTCTT
AATTTGCTTTTCCCTTGTGAGTCCTGCATCATTTGAAAATGTCCGTGCAAAGTGGTATCCTGAGGTGCGG
CACCACTGTCCCAACACTCCCATCATCCTAGTGGGAACTAAACTTGATCTTAGGGATGATAAAGACACGA
TCGAGAAACTGAAGGAGAAGAAGCTGACTCCCATCACCTATCCGCAGGGTCTAGCCATGGCTAAGGAGAT
TGGTGCTGTAAAATACCTGGAGTGCTCGGCGCTCACACAGCGAGGCCTCAAGACAGTGTTTGACGAAGCG
ATCCGAGCAGTCCTCTGCCCGCCTCCCGTGAAGAAGAGGAAGAGAAAATGCCTGCTGTTGTAAACCCGCT
GATCAGCCTCGACTGTGCCTTCTAGTTGCCAGCCATCTGTTGTTTGCCCCTCCCCCGTGCCTTCCTTGAC
CCTGGAAGGTGCCACTCCCACTGTCCTTTCCTAATAAAATGAGGAAATTGCATCGCATTGTCTGAGTAGG
TGTCATTCTATTCTGGGGGGTGGGGTGGGGCAGGACAGCAAGGGGGAGGATTGGGAAGACAATAGCAGGC
ATGCTGGGGATGCGGTGGGCTCTATGGCTTCTGAGGCGGAAAGAACCAGCTGGGGCTCTAGGGGGTATCC
CC
[124 nt withheld, positions 2523-2646]
C
[91 nt withheld, positions 2648-2738]
A
[49 nt withheld, positions 2740-2788]
CCTTTGACGTTGGAGTCCACGTTCTTT
[37 nt withheld, positions 2816-2852]
ACCCTATCTCGGTCTATTCTTTTGATTTATAAGGGATTTTGCCGATTTCGGCCTATTGGTTAAAAAATGA
GCTGATTTAACAAAAATTTAACGCGAATTAATTCTGTGGAATGTGTGTCAGTTAGGGTGTGGAAAGTCCC
CAGGCTCCCCAGCAGGCAGAAGTATGCAAAGCATGCATCTCAATTAGTCAGCAACCAGGTGTGGAAAGTC
CCCAGGCTCCCCAGCAGGCAGAAGTATGCAAAGCATGCATCTCAATTAGTCAGCAACCATAGTCCCGCCC
CTAACTCCGCCCATCCCGCCCCTAACTCCGCCCAGTTCCGCCCATTCTCCGCCCCATGGCTGACTAATTT
TTTTTATTTATGCAGAGGCCGAGGCCGCCTCTGCCTCTGAGCTATTCCAGAAGTAGTGAGGAGGCTTTTT
TGGAGGCCTAGGCTTTTGCAAAAAGCTCCCGGGAGCTTGTATATCCATTTTCGGATCTGATCAAGAGACA
GGATGAGGATCGTTTCGCATGATTGAACAAGATGGATTGCACGCAGGTTCTCCGGCCGCTTGGGTGGAGA
GGCTATTCGGCTATGACTGGGCACAACAGACAATCGGCTGCTCTGATGCCGCCGTGTTCCGGCTGTCAGC
GCAGGGGCGCCCGGTTCTTTTTGTCAAGACCGACCTGTCCGGTGCCCTGAATGAACTGCAGGACGAGGCA
GCGCGGCTATCGTGGCTGGCCACGACGGGCGTTCCTTGCGCAGCTGTGCTCGACGTTGTCACTGAAGCGG
GAAGGGACTGGCTGCTATTGGGCGAAGTGCCGGGGCAGGATCTCCTGTCATCTCACCTTGCTCCTGCCGA
GAAAGTATCCATCATGGCTGATGCAATGCGGCGGCTGCATACGCTTGATCCGGCTACCTGCCCATTCGAC
CACCAAGCGAAACATCGCATCGAGCGAGCACGTACTCGGATGGAAGCCGGTCTTGTCGATCAGGATGATC
TGGACGAAGAGCATCAGGGGCTCGCGCCAGCCGAACTGTTCGCCAGGCTCAAGGCGCGCATGCCCGACGG
CGAGGATCTCGTCGTGACCCATGGCGATGCCTGCTTGCCGAATATCATGGTGGAAAATGGCCGCTTTTCT
GGATTCATCGACTGTGGCCGGCTGGGTGTGGCGGACCGCTATCAGGACATAGCGTTGGCTACCCGTGATA
TTGCTGAAGAGCTTGGCGGCGAATGGGCTGACCGCTTCCTCGTGCTTTACGGTATCGCCGCTCCCGATTC
GCAGCGCATCGCCTTCTATCGCCTTCTTGACGAGTTCTTCTGAGCGGGACTCTGGGGTTCGAAATGACCG
ACCAAGCGACGCCCAACCTGCCATCACGAGATTTCGATTCCACCGCCGCCTTCTATGAAAGGTTGGGCTT
CGGAATCGTTTTCCGGGACGCCGGCTGGATGATCCTCCAGCGCGGGGATCTCATGCTGGAGTTCTTCGCC
CACCCCAACTTGTTTATTGCAGCTTATAATGGTTACAAATAAAGCAATAGCATCACAAATTTCACAAATA
AAGCATTTTTTTCACTGCATTCTAGTTGTGGTTTGTCCAAACTCATCAATGTATCTTATCATGTCTGTAT
ACCGTCGACCTCTAGCTAGAGCTTGGCGTAATCATGGTCATAGCTGTTTCCTGTGTGAAATTGTTATCCG
CTCACAATTCCACACAACATACGAGCCGGAAGCATAAAGTGTAAAGCCTGGGGTGCCTAATGAGTGAGCT
AACTCACATTAATTGCGTTGCGCTCACTGCCCGCTTTCCAGTCGGGAAACCTGTCGTGCCAGCTGCATTA
ATGAATCGGCCAACGCGCGGGGAGAGGCGGTTTGCGTATTGGGCGCTCTTCCGCTTCCTCGCTCACTGAC
TCGCTGCGCTCGGTCGTTCGGCTGCGGCGAGCGGTATCAGCTCACTCAAAGGCGGTAATACGGTTATCCA
CAGAATCAGGGGATAACGCAGGAAAGAACATGTGAGCAAAAGGCCAGCAAAAGGCCAGGAACCGTAAAAA
GGCCGCGTTGCTGGCGTTTTTCCATAGGCTCCGCCCCCCTGACGAGCATCACAAAAATCGACGCTCAAGT
CAGAGGTGGCGAAACCCGACAGGACTATAAAGATACCAGGCGTTTCCCCCTGGAAGCTCCCTCGTGCGCT
CTCCTGTTCCGACCCTGCCGCTTACCGGATACCTGTCCGCCTTTCTCCCTTCGGGAAGCGTGGCGCTTTC
TCATAGCTCACGCTGTAGGTATCTCAGTTCGGTGTAGGTCGTTCGCTCCAAGCTGGGCTGTGTGCACGAA
CCCCCCGTTCAGCCCGACCGCTGCGCCTTATCCGGTAACTATCGTCTTGAGTCCAACCCGGTAAGACACG
ACTTATCGCCACTGGCAGCAGCCACTGGTAACAGGATTAGCAGAGCGAGGTATGTAGGCGGTGCTACAGA
GTTCTTGAAGTGGTGGCCTAACTACGGCTACACTAGAAGAACAGTATTTGGTATCTGCGCTCTGCTGAAG
CCAGTTACCTTCGGAAAAAGAGTTGGTAGCTCTTGATCCGGCAAACAAACCACCGCTGGTAGCGGTGGTT
TTTTTGTTTGCAAGCAGCAGATTACGCGCAGAAAAAAAGGATCTCAAGAAGATCCTTTGATCTTTTCTAC
GGGGTCTGACGCTCAGTGGAACGAAAACTCACGTTAAGGGATTTTGGTCATGAGATTATCAAAAAGGATC
TTCACCTAGATCCTTTTAAATTAAAAATGAAGTTTTAAATCAATCTAAAGTATATATGAGTAAACTTGGT
CTGACAGTTACCAATGCTTAATCAGTGAGGCACCTATCTCAGCGATCTGTCTATTTCGTTCATCCATAGT
TGCCTGACTCCCCGTCGTGTAGATAACTACGATACGGGAGGGCTTACCATCTGGCCCCAGTGCTGCAATG
ATACCGCGAGACCCACGCTCACCGGCTCCAGATTTATCAGCAATAAACCAGCCAGCCGGAAGGGCCGAGC
GCAGAAGTGGTCCTGCAACTTTATCCGCCTCCATCCAGTCTATTAATTGTTGCCGGGAAGCTAGAGTAAG
TAGTTCGCCAGTTAATAGTTTGCGCAACGTTGTTGCCATTGCTACAGGCATCGTGGTGTCACGCTCGTCG
TTTGGTATGGCTTCATTCAGCTCCGGTTCCCAACGATCAAGGCGAGTTACATGATCCCCCATGTTGTGCA
AAAAAGCGGTTAGCTCCTTCGGTCCTCCGATCGTTGTCAGAAGTAAGTTGGCCGCAGTGTTATCACTCAT
GGTTATGGCAGCACTGCATAATTCTCTTACTGTCATGCCATCCGTAAGATGCTTTTCTGTGACTGGTGAG
TACTCAACCAAGTCATTCTGAGAATAGTGTATGCGGCGACCGAGTTGCTCTTGCCCGGCGTCAATACGGG
ATAATACCGCGCCACATAGCAGAACTTTAAAAGTGCTCATCATTGGAAAACGTTCTTCGGGGCGAAAACT
CTCAAGGATCTTACCGCTGTTGAGATCCAGTTCGATGTAACCCACTCGTGCACCCAACTGATCTTCAGCA
TCTTTTACTTTCACCAGCGTTTCTGGGTGAGCAAAAACAGGAAGGCAAAATGCCGCAAAAAAGGGAATAA
GGGCGACACGGAAATGTTGAATACTCATACTCTTCCTTTTTCAATATTATTGAAGCATTTATCAGGGTTA
TTGTCTCATGAGCGGATACATATTTGAATGTATTTAGAAAAATAAACAAATAGGGGTTCCGCGCACATTT
CCCCGAAAAGTGCCACCTGACGTC
